>Addgene plasmid #228302 | pMT1328 | addgene full sequence | sequence record 457114 | Addgene NGS Result
GACGAAAGGGCCTCGTGATACGCCTATTTTTATAGGTTAATGTCATGATAATAATGGTTTCTTAGACGTC
AGGTGGCACTTTTCGGGGAAATGTGCGCGGAACCCCTATTTGTTTATTTTTCTAAATACATTCAAATATG
TATCCGCTCATGAGACAATAACCCTGATAAATGCTTCAATAATATTGAAAAAGGAAGAGTATGAGTATTC
AACATTTCCGTGTCGCCCTTATTCCCTTTTTTGCGGCATTTTGCCTTCCTGTTTTTGCTCACCCAGAAAC
GCTGGTGAAAGTAAAAGATGCTGAAGATCAGTTGGGTGCACGAGTGGGTTACATCGAACTGGATCTCAAC
AGCGGTAAGATCCTTGAGAGTTTTCGCCCCGAAGAACGTTTTCCAATGATGAGCACTTTTAAAGTTCTGC
TATGTGGCGCGGTATTATCCCGTATTGACGCCGGGCAAGAGCAACTCGGTCGCCGCATACACTATTCTCA
GAATGACTTGGTTGAGTACTCACCAGTCACAGAAAAGCATCTTACGGATGGCATGACAGTAAGAGAATTA
TGCAGTGCTGCCATAACCATGAGTGATAACACTGCGGCCAACTTACTTCTGACAACGATCGGAGGACCGA
AGGAGCTAACCGCTTTTTTGCACAACATGGGGGATCATGTAACTCGCCTTGATCGTTGGGAACCGGAGCT
GAATGAAGCCATACCAAACGACGAGCGTGACACCACGATGCCTGTAGCAATGGCAACAACGTTGCGCAAA
CTATTAACTGGCGAACTACTTACTCTAGCTTCCCGGCAACAATTAATAGACTGGATGGAGGCGGATAAAG
TTGCAGGACCACTTCTGCGCTCGGCCCTTCCGGCTGGCTGGTTTATTGCTGATAAATCTGGAGCCGGTGA
GCGTGGGTCTCGCGGTATCATTGCAGCACTGGGGCCAGATGGTAAGCCCTCCCGTATCGTAGTTATCTAC
ACGACGGGGAGTCAGGCAACTATGGATGAACGAAATAGACAGATCGCTGAGATAGGTGCCTCACTGATTA
AGCATTGGTAACTGTCAGACCAAGTTTACTCATATATACTTTAGATTGATTTAAAACTTCATTTTTAATT
TAAAAGGATCTAGGTGAAGATCCTTTTTGATAATCTCATGACCAAAATCCCTTAACGTGAGTTTTCGTTC
CACTGAGCGTCAGACCCCGTAGAAAAGATCAAAGGATCTTCTTGAGATCCTTTTTTTCTGCGCGTAATCT
GCTGCTTGCAAACAAAAAAACCACCGCTACCAGCGGTGGTTTGTTTGCCGGATCAAGAGCTACCAACTCT
TTTTCCGAAGGTAACTGGCTTCAGCAGAGCGCAGATACCAAATACTGTTCTTCTAGTGTAGCCGTAGTTA
GGCCACCACTTCAAGAACTCTGTAGCACCGCCTACATACCTCGCTCTGCTAATCCTGTTACCAGTGGCTG
CTGCCAGTGGCGATAAGTCGTGTCTTACCGGGTTGGACTCAAGACGATAGTTACCGGATAAGGCGCAGCG
GTCGGGCTGAACGGGGGGTTCGTGCACACAGCCCAGCTTGGAGCGAACGACCTACACCGAACTGAGATAC
CTACAGCGTGAGCTATGAGAAAGCGCCACGCTTCCCGAAGGGAGAAAGGCGGACAGGTATCCGGTAAGCG
GCAGGGTCGGAACAGGAGAGCGCACGAGGGAGCTTCCAGGGGGAAACGCCTGGTATCTTTATAGTCCTGT
CGGGTTTCGCCACCTCTGACTTGAGCGTCGATTTTTGTGATGCTCGTCAGGGGGGCGGAGCCTATGGAAA
AACGCCAGCAACGCGGCCTTTTTACGGTTCCTGGCCTTTTGCTGGCCTTTTGCTCACATGTTCTTTCCTG
CGTTATCCCCTGATTCTGTGGATAACCGTATTACCGCCTTTGAGTGAGCTGATACCGCTCGCCGCAGCCG
AACGACCGAGCGCAGCGAGTCAGTGAGCGAGGAAGCGGAAGAGCGCCCAATACGCAAACCGCCTCTCCCC
GCGCGTTGGCCGATTCATTAATGCAGCTGGCACGACAGGTTTCCCGACTGGAAAGCGGGCAGTGAGCGCA
ACGCAATTAATGTGAGTTAGCTCACTCATTAGGCACCCCAGGCTTTACACTTTATGCTTCCGGCTCGTAT
GTTGTGTGGAATTGTGAGCGGATAACAATTTCACACAGGAAACAGCTATGACCATGATTACGCCGCTAGC
CATGGTTGTGCGACAGATTCACTGTGAAAGACTGTTCATTATACCCACGTTTCACTGGGAGATGTAAGCC
TTAGGTGTTTTACCCTGATTAGATAATACAATAACCAACAGAAATACGAGAATCTAAACTAATTTCGATG
ATTCATTTTTCTTTTTACCGCGCTGCCTCTTTTGGCAATTCTTTCACCTATATTCTACCTTCTCTTTCCT
TTTGTTCTAAACTTATTACCAGCTATCTATGTCGAATCAAGAAGAAGGACTTAAACTGTGGGGTGGCAGG
TTTACTGGGGCTACTGACCCCTTGATGGATTTGTATAACGCTTCCTTACCTTACGACAAGAAAATGTACA
AGGTGGATTTAGAAGGAACAAAAGTTTACACTGAGGGCCTGGAGAAAATTAATTTGCTAACTAAAGACGA
ACTAAGTGAGATTCATCGTGGTCTCAAATTGATTGAAGCAGAGTGGGCAGAAGGGAAGTTTGTTGAGAAG
CCAGGGGATGAGGATATTCACACTGCTAATGAACGTCGCTTGGGTGAGTTGATTGGTCGTGGAATCTCTG
GTAAGGTTCATACCGGAAGGTCTAGAAATGATCAAGTTGCCACTGATATGCGGTTGTATGTCAGAGACAA
TCTAACTCAGTTGGCTGACTATCTGAAGCAGTTCATTCAAGTAATCATCAAGAGAGCTGAACAGGAAATA
GACGTCTTGATGCCCGGTTATACTCACTTGCAAAGAGCTCAACCAATCAGATGGTCTCACTGGTTGAGCA
TGTATGCTACCTATTTCACTGAAGATTATGAGAGACTGAATCAAATCGTTAAAAGGTTGAACAAATCCCC
ATTGGGAGCTGGAGCTTTGGCTGGTCATCCTTATGGAATTGATCGTGAATACATTGCTGAGAGATTAGGG
TTTGATTCTGTTATTGGTAATTCTTTGGCCGCTGTTTCAGACAGAGATTTTGTAGTCGAAACCATGTTCT
GGTCTTCGTTGTTTATGAATCATATTTCTCGATTCTCAGAAGATTTGATCATTTACTCCACTGGAGAGTT
TGGATTTATCAAGTTGGCAGATGCTTATTCTACTGGATCTTCTCTGATGCCTCAAAAAAAAAACCCAGAC
TCTTTGGAGTTATTGAGGGGTAAATCTGGTAGATGTTTTGGGGCCTTGGCTGGTTTCCTCATGTCTATTA
AGTCCATTCCGTCAACCTATAACAAAGATATGCAAGAGGATAAGGAGCCTTTATTTGATACTCTAATCAC
TGTAGAGCACTCGATTTTGATAGCATCCGGTGTAGTTTCTACCTTGAACATTGATGCCGAACGAATGAAG
AATGCTCTAACTATGGATATGCTGGCTACAGATCTTGCCGACTATTTAGTTAGAAGGGGAGTTCCATTCA
GAGAAACTCACCACATTTCTGGTGAATGTGTCAGACAAGCCGAGGAGTTGAACCTTTCTGGTATTGATCA
GTTGTCCCTCGAACAATTGAAATCCATTGACTCCCGTTTTGAGGCTGATGTGGCTTCAACGTTTGACTTT
GAAGCCAGTGTTGAAAAAAGAACTGCCACCGGAGGAACTTCTAAGACTGCTGTTTTAAAGCAATTGGATG
CACTGAATGAAAAGCTAGAGTCTTGACTGCAGGTCGACTCTAGAGGATCCTATGTATGATACGAAACGTA
CCGTATCGTTAAGGTAGCGTCAGCAATATATAAACAGAAGGAAGCTGCCCTGTCTTAAACCTTTTTTTTT
ATCATCATTATTAGCTTACTTTCATAATTGCGACTGGTTCCAATTGACAAGCTTTTGATTTTAACGACTT
TTAACGACAACTTGAGAAGATCAAAAAACAACTAATTATTCGAAACGACTAGTATGGTTTCTAAGGGTGA
AGAGTTGTTCACTGGTGTTGTTCCAATCTTGGTTGAGTTGGACGGTGACGTTAACGGACACAAGTTCTCT
GTTTCTGGTGAAGGTGAGGGTGACGCTACTTACGGAAAGTTGACTTTGAAGTTCATCTGTACTACTGGTA
AGTTGCCAGTTCCATGGCCAACTTTGGTTACTACTTTGACTTACGGTGTTCAGTGTTTCTCCAGATACCC
AGACCACATGAAGCAGCACGATTTCTTCAAGTCTGCTATGCCAGAGGGTTACGTTCAAGAGAGAACTATC
TTCTTCAAGGACGACGGTAACTACAAGACTAGAGCTGAGGTTAAGTTCGAGGGTGACACATTGGTTAACA
GAATCGAGTTGAAGGGTATCGACTTCAAAGAGGACGGAAACATCTTGGGTCACAAGTTGGAGTACAACTA
CAACTCCCACAACGTTTACATCATGGCTGACAAGCAGAAGAACGGTATCAAGGTTAACTTCAAGATCAGA
CACAACATCGAGGACGGTTCCGTTCAATTGGCTGACCACTACCAACAGAACACTCCAATTGGTGACGGTC
CAGTTTTGTTGCCAGACAACCACTACTTGTCCACTCAATCCGCTTTGTCCAAGGACCCAAACGAGAAGAG
AGATCACATGGTTTTGTTGGAGTTCGTTACTGCTGCTGGTATCACTTTGGGTATGGACGAGTTGTACAAG
TAACTCGAGCCTTAGACATGACTGTTCCTCAGTTCAAGTTGGGCACTTACGAGAAGACCGGTCTTGCTAG
ATTCTAATCAAGAGGATGTCAGAATGCCATTTGCCTGAGAGATGCAGGCTTCATTTTTGATACTTTTTTA
TTTGTAACCTATATAGTATAGGATTTTTTTTGTCATTTTGTTTCTTCTCGTACGAGCTTGCTCCTGATCA
GCCTATCTCGCAGCTGATGAATATCTTGTGGTAGGGGTTTGGGAAAATCATTCGAGTTTGATGTTTTTCT
TGGTATTTCCCACTCCTCTTCAGAGTACAGAAGATTAAGTGAGACGTTCGTTTGTGCAAGCTTAGATCCC
CGGGTACCGAGCTCGAATTCGCCGTACCACTTCAAAACACCCAAGCACAGCATACTAAATTTCCCCTCTT
TCTTCCTCTAGGGTGTCGTTAATTACCCGTACTAAAGGTTTGGAAAAGAAAAAAGAGACCGCCTCGTTTC
TTTTTCTTCGTCGAAAAAGGCAATAAAAATTTTTATCACGTTTCTTTTTCTTGAAAATTTTTTTTTTTGA
TTTTTTTCTCTTTCGATGACCTCCCATTGATATTTAAGTTAATAAACGGTCTTCAATTTCTCAAGTTTCA
GTTTCATTTTTCTTGTTCTATTACAACTTTTTTTACTTCTTGCTCATTAGAAAGAAAGCATAGCAATCTA
ATCTAAGTTTTAATTACAAAATGAAGAAGCCAGAGTTGACTGCTACTTCCGTTGAGAAGTTCTTGATCGA
GAAGTTCGACTCCGTTTCCGACTTGATGCAATTGTCTGAAGGTGAAGAGTCCAGAGCTTTCTCCTTTGAC
GTTGGTGGTAGAGGTTACGTTTTGAGAGTTAATTCCTGTGCTGACGGTTTCTACAAGGACAGATACGTTT
ACAGACACTTCGCTTCCGCTGCTTTGCCAATTCCAGAGGTTTTGGACATTGGTGAGTTCTCCGAGTCCTT
GACTTACTGTATCTCCAGAAGAGCTCAGGGAGTTACATTGCAAGACTTGCCAGAAACTGAGTTGCCAGCT
GTTTTGCAACCAGTTGCTGAAGCTATGGACGCTATTGCTGCTGCTGACTTGTCTCAAACTTCTGGTTTTG
GTCCATTCGGTCCACAGGGTATTGGTCAGTACACTACTTGGAGAGACTTCATCTGTGCTATCGCTGACCC
ACATGTTTACCACTGGCAAACTGTTATGGACGATACTGTTTCCGCTTCCGTTGCTCAGGCTTTGGACGAA
TTGATGTTGTGGGCTGAAGATTGTCCTGAGGTTAGACATTTGGTTCACGCTGACTTCGGTTCCAACAACG
TTTTGACTGACAACGGTAGAATCACTGCTGTTATCGACTGGTCCGAAGCTATGTTCGGTGACTCTCAATA
CGAGGTTGCTAACATCTTCTTTTGGAGACCATGGTTGGCTTGTATGGAACAGCAGACTAGATACTTCGAG
AGAAGACACCCAGAATTGGCTGGTTCCCCAAGATTGAGAGCTTACATGTTGAGAATCGGTTTGGACCAGT
TGTACCAGTCCTTGGTTGATGGTAACTTCGATGATGCTGCTTGGGCTCAAGGTAGATGTGACGCTATCGT
TAGATCCGGTGCTGGTACTGTTGGTAGAACTCAGATTGCTAGAAGATCCGCTGCTGTTTGGACTGACGGT
TGTGTTGAAGTTTTGGCTGACTCCGGTAACAGAAGACCATCCACTAGACCAAGAGCTAAAGAGGTTGGTA
GAGTTTAAGTATTAAGAACGTTATTTATATTTCAAATTTTTCTTTTTTTTCTCTACAGACGCTGTACGCA
TGTAACATTATACTGAAAACCTTGCTTGAGAAGGTTTTGGGACGCTCGAAGATCCAGCTGCATTAATGAA
TCGGCCAACGCGCGGGGAGAGGCGGTTTGCGTATTGGGCGCTCTTCCGCTTCCTCGGAATTCACTGGCCG
TCGTTTTACAACGTCGTGACTGGGAAAACCCTGGCGTTACCCAACTTAATCGCCTTGCAGCACATCCCCC
TTTCGCCAGCTGGCGTAATAGCGAAGAGGCCCGCACCGATCGCCCTTCCCAACAGTTGCGCAGCCTGAAT
GGCGAATGGCGCCTGATGCGGTATTTTCTCCTTACGCATCTGTGCGGTATTTCACACCGCATATGGTGCA
CTCTCAGTACAATCTGCTCTGATGCCGCATAGTTAAGCCAGCCCCGACACCCGCCAACACCCGCTGACGC
GCCCTGACGGGCTTGTCTGCTCCCGGCATCCGCTTACAGACAAGCTGTGACCGTCTCCGGGAGCTGCATG
TGTCAGAGGTTTTCACCGTCATCACCGAAACGCGCGA
Features (pLannotate 1.2.2; 22 found; start..end, strand, type, name):
     96..200     +  promoter       AmpR promoter: bla
    201..1061    +  CDS            AmpR: β-lactamase; bla; confers resistance to ampicillin, carbenicillin, and related antibiotics
   1232..1820    +  rep_origin     ori: high-copy-number ColE1/pMB1/pBR322/pUC origin of replication
   2003..2095    +  CDS            lacI (fragment): lac repressor; lacI; The lac repressor binds to the lac operator to inhibit transcription in E. coli. This inhibition can be relieved by adding lactose or isopropyl-β-D-thiogalactopyranoside (IPTG).
   2108..2129    +  protein_bind   CAP binding site: CAP binding activates transcription in the presence of cAMP. E. coli catabolite activator protein
   2144..2174    +  promoter       lac promoter: promoter for the E. coli lac operon
   2182..2198    +  protein_bind   lac operator: The lac repressor binds to the lac operator to inhibit transcription in E. coli. This inhibition can be relieved by adding lactose or isopropyl-β-D-thiogalactopyranoside (IPTG). lac repressor encoded by lacI
   2243..2311    +  CDS            DED81 (fragment): SYNC_SACPA - Protein inferred from homology: Swiss-Prot protein existence level 3. From Saccharomyces paradoxus (Yeast) (Saccharomyces douglasii).
   2503..3867    +  CDS            ARG4: ARLY_YEAST - Experimental evidence at protein level: Swiss-Prot protein existence level 1. From Saccharomyces cerevisiae (strain ATCC 204508 / S288c) (Baker's yeast).
   3877..3900    -  misc_feature   MCS (fragment): pUC18/19 multiple cloning site
   3941..4107    +  promoter       AOX1 promoter (fragment): Pichia pastoris AOX1; inducible promoter, regulated by methanol
   4114..4830    +  CDS            EGFP: EGFP is a basic (constitutively fluorescent) green fluorescent protein published in 1996, derived from Aequorea victoria. It is reported to be a rapidly-maturing weak dimer with moderate acid sensitivity.
   4839..4904    +  CDS            AOX1 (fragment): ALOX1_KOMPC - Experimental evidence at protein level: Swiss-Prot protein existence level 1. Major isoform of alcohol oxidase, which catalyzes the oxidation of methanol to formaldehyde and hydrogen peroxide, the first step in the methanol utilization pathway of methylotrophic yeasts. From Komagataella phaffii (strain ATCC 76273 / CBS 7435 / CECT 11047 / NRRL Y-11430 / Wegner 21-1) (Yeast) (Pichia pastoris).
   4908..5154    +  terminator     AOX1 terminator: Pichia pastoris AOX1; transcription terminator for AOX1
   5175..5200    -  misc_feature   MCS (fragment): pUC18/19 multiple cloning site
   5199..5537    +  promoter       TEF1 promoter (fragment): S. cerevisiae TEF1; promoter for EF-1α
   5551..6573    +  CDS            hph: KHYB_ECOLX - Experimental evidence at protein level: Swiss-Prot protein existence level 1. The aminoglycoside phosphotransferases achieve inactivation of their antibiotic substrates by phosphorylation. Only phosphorylates hygromycin and closely related compounds such as demethyl analogs and destomycin. From Escherichia coli.
   6588..6701    +  terminator     CYC1 terminator (fragment): S. cerevisiae CYC1; transcription terminator for CYC1
   6704..6761    -  CDS            lacI (fragment): lac repressor; lacI; The lac repressor binds to the lac operator to inhibit transcription in E. coli. This inhibition can be relieved by adding lactose or isopropyl-β-D-thiogalactopyranoside (IPTG).
   6779..6936    +  CDS            lacZα (fragment): LacZα fragment of β-galactosidase; lacZ fragment
   6942..7041    -  misc_feature   bom (fragment): basis of mobility region from pBR322
   7143..1       -  CDS            rop (fragment) (across the origin): Rop protein, which maintains plasmids at low copy number; rop
