[The description below was written by a language model from this plasmid's Addgene catalogue record and pLannotate feature annotations shown in this document.]
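Description:
pMT1328 is a 7.2 kb yeast expression and synthetic-biology plasmid built on the pUC19 backbone. It carries EGFP under a synthetic promoter that responds to 2,4-diacetylphloroglucinol (DAPG). In E. coli it is maintained at high copy through the pUC-type ColE1/pMB1 origin and selected with ampicillin via the bla gene. Remnants of the pUC lac region (CAP site, lac promoter and operator, lacZα and MCS fragments) flank the inserted cassettes. No yeast replication origin is annotated, which suggests the plasmid is meant to integrate into the yeast genome, although the record does not say so.

The reporter cassette consists of the KpPhl1.6 promoter, the EGFP coding sequence and the AOX1 terminator. The feature table detects only a short AOX1 promoter fragment immediately upstream of EGFP. This would fit a synthetic promoter built on a core element from the Komagataella phaffii (Pichia pastoris) AOX1 promoter, with the DAPG-responsive operator sequences left unannotated. The "Kp" prefix and the AOX1-derived parts point to K. phaffii as the intended host, but the record does not name the host species. No DAPG-responsive regulator protein is annotated on this plasmid, so it presumably has to be supplied from elsewhere.

A separate cassette places the hygromycin phosphotransferase gene (hph) between a TEF1 promoter fragment and a CYC1 terminator fragment, giving hygromycin selection in yeast. The plasmid also contains a Saccharomyces cerevisiae-type ARG4 (argininosuccinate lyase) gene, preceded by a short fragment of the neighbouring DED81 gene. This could act as an auxotrophic marker or as a homology region for integration, but its role is not stated. The construct serves as a fluorescent reporter for measuring the strength and inducibility of DAPG-regulated synthetic promoters in yeast.
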