Addgene plasmid #228302: pMT1328
Purpose: 2,4-Diacetylphloroglucinol (DAPG)-regulatable EGFP expression
Depositing lab: Jun Ishii. Depositing organization: Kobe University. Publication: Designing strong inducible synthetic promoters in yeasts. Tominaga M, Shima Y, Nozaki K, Ito Y, Someda M, Shoya Y, Hashii N, Obata C, Matsumoto-Kitano M, Suematsu K, Matsukawa T, Hosoya K, Hashiba N, Kondo A, Ishii J. Nat Commun. 2024 Dec 19;15(1):10653. doi: 10.1038/s41467-024-54865-z. PubMed 39702268.
Backbone
  Vector backbone: pUC19
  Vector type: Yeast Expression, Synthetic Biology
  Selectable markers: Hygromycin
Growth in bacteria
  Bacterial resistance: Ampicillin, 100 μg/mL
  Growth temperature: 37°C
  Growth strain: DH5alpha
  Copy number: High Copy
Gene/Insert
  Gene/Insert name: EGFP
  Species: Synthetic; Aequorea victoria
  Promoter: 2,4-Diacetylphloroglucinol-regulatable synthetic promoter (KpPhl1.6)
  Cloning method: Ligation Independent Cloning
Terms and licenses: Academic/Nonprofit Terms; Industry Terms: Not Available to Industry
How to cite: pMT1328 was a gift from Jun Ishii (Addgene plasmid # 228302 ; http://n2t.net/addgene:228302 ; RRID:Addgene_228302)
